>Addgene plasmid #197355 | pX459-dErbB2 | addgene full sequence | sequence record 389602 | Addgene NGS Result
GAGGGCCTATTTCCCATGATTCCTTCATATTTGCATATACGATACAAGGCTGTTAGAGAGATAATTGGAA
TTAATTTGACTGTAAACACAAAGATATTAGTACAAAATACGTGACGTAGAAAGTAATAATTTCTTGGGTA
GTTTGCAGTTTTAAAATTATGTTTTAAAATGGACTATCATATGCTTACCGTAACTTGAAAGTATTTCGAT
TTCTTGGCTTTATATATCTTGTGGAAAGGACGAAACACCGCAGAGGCTACGAATTGTGCGGTTTTAGAGC
TAGAAATAGCAAGTTAAAATAAGGCTAGTCCGTTATCAACTTGAAAAAGTGGCACCGAGTCGGTGCTTTT
TTGTTTTAGAGCTAGAAATAGCAAGTTAAAATAAGGCTAGTCCGTTTTTAGCGCGTGCGCCAATTCTGCA
GACAAATGGCTCTAGAGGTACCCGTTACATAACTTACGGTAAATGGCCCGCCTGGCTGACCGCCCAACGA
CCCCCGCCCATTGACGTCAATAGTAACGCCAATAGGGACTTTCCATTGACGTCAATGGGTGGAGTATTTA
CGGTAAACTGCCCACTTGGCAGTACATCAAGTGTATCATATGCCAAGTACGCCCCCTATTGACGTCAATG
ACGGTAAATGGCCCGCCTGGCATTGTGCCCAGTACATGACCTTATGGGACTTTCCTACTTGGCAGTACAT
CTACGTATTAGTCATCGCTATTACCATGGTCGAGGTGAGCCCCACGTTCTGCTTCACTCTCCCCATCTCC
CCCCCCTCCCCACCCCCAATTTTGTATTTATTTATTTTTTAATTATTTTGTGCAGCGATGGGGGCGGGGG
GGGGGGGGGGGCGCGCGCCAGGCGGGGCGGGGCGGGGCGAGGGGCGGGGCGGGGCGAGGCGGAGAGGTGC
GGCGGCAGCCAATCAGAGCGGCGCGCTCCGAAAGTTTCCTTTTATGGCGAGGCGGCGGCGGCGGCGGCCC
TATAAAAAGCGAAGCGCGCGGCGGGCGGGAGTCGCTGCGCGCTGCCTTCGCCCCGTGCCCCGCTCCGCCG
CCGCCTCGCGCCGCCCGCCCCGGCTCTGACTGACCGCGTTACTCCCACAGGTGAGCGGGCGGGACGGCCC
TTCTCCTCCGGGCTGTAATTAGCTGAGCAAGAGGTAAGGGTTTAAGGGATGGTTGGTTGGTGGGGTATTA
ATGTTTAATTACCTGGAGCACCTGCCTGAAATCACTTTTTTTCAGGTTGGACCGGTGCCACCATGGACTA
TAAGGACCACGACGGAGACTACAAGGATCATGATATTGATTACAAAGACGATGACGATAAGATGGCCCCA
AAGAAGAAGCGGAAGGTCGGTATCCACGGAGTCCCAGCAGCCGACAAGAAGTACAGCATCGGCCTGGACA
TCGGCACCAACTCTGTGGGCTGGGCCGTGATCACCGACGAGTACAAGGTGCCCAGCAAGAAATTCAAGGT
GCTGGGCAACACCGACCGGCACAGCATCAAGAAGAACCTGATCGGAGCCCTGCTGTTCGACAGCGGCGAA
ACAGCCGAGGCCACCCGGCTGAAGAGAACCGCCAGAAGAAGATACACCAGACGGAAGAACCGGATCTGCT
ATCTGCAAGAGATCTTCAGCAACGAGATGGCCAAGGTGGACGACAGCTTCTTCCACAGACTGGAAGAGTC
CTTCCTGGTGGAAGAGGATAAGAAGCACGAGCGGCACCCCATCTTCGGCAACATCGTGGACGAGGTGGCC
TACCACGAGAAGTACCCCACCATCTACCACCTGAGAAAGAAACTGGTGGACAGCACCGACAAGGCCGACC
TGCGGCTGATCTATCTGGCCCTGGCCCACATGATCAAGTTCCGGGGCCACTTCCTGATCGAGGGCGACCT
GAACCCCGACAACAGCGACGTGGACAAGCTGTTCATCCAGCTGGTGCAGACCTACAACCAGCTGTTCGAG
GAAAACCCCATCAACGCCAGCGGCGTGGACGCCAAGGCCATCCTGTCTGCCAGACTGAGCAAGAGCAGAC
GGCTGGAAAATCTGATCGCCCAGCTGCCCGGCGAGAAGAAGAATGGCCTGTTCGGAAACCTGATTGCCCT
GAGCCTGGGCCTGACCCCCAACTTCAAGAGCAACTTCGACCTGGCCGAGGATGCCAAACTGCAGCTGAGC
AAGGACACCTACGACGACGACCTGGACAACCTGCTGGCCCAGATCGGCGACCAGTACGCCGACCTGTTTC
TGGCCGCCAAGAACCTGTCCGACGCCATCCTGCTGAGCGACATCCTGAGAGTGAACACCGAGATCACCAA
GGCCCCCCTGAGCGCCTCTATGATCAAGAGATACGACGAGCACCACCAGGACCTGACCCTGCTGAAAGCT
CTCGTGCGGCAGCAGCTGCCTGAGAAGTACAAAGAGATTTTCTTCGACCAGAGCAAGAACGGCTACGCCG
GCTACATTGACGGCGGAGCCAGCCAGGAAGAGTTCTACAAGTTCATCAAGCCCATCCTGGAAAAGATGGA
CGGCACCGAGGAACTGCTCGTGAAGCTGAACAGAGAGGACCTGCTGCGGAAGCAGCGGACCTTCGACAAC
GGCAGCATCCCCCACCAGATCCACCTGGGAGAGCTGCACGCCATTCTGCGGCGGCAGGAAGATTTTTACC
CATTCCTGAAGGACAACCGGGAAAAGATCGAGAAGATCCTGACCTTCCGCATCCCCTACTACGTGGGCCC
TCTGGCCAGGGGAAACAGCAGATTCGCCTGGATGACCAGAAAGAGCGAGGAAACCATCACCCCCTGGAAC
TTCGAGGAAGTGGTGGACAAGGGCGCTTCCGCCCAGAGCTTCATCGAGCGGATGACCAACTTCGATAAGA
ACCTGCCCAACGAGAAGGTGCTGCCCAAGCACAGCCTGCTGTACGAGTACTTCACCGTGTATAACGAGCT
GACCAAAGTGAAATACGTGACCGAGGGAATGAGAAAGCCCGCCTTCCTGAGCGGCGAGCAGAAAAAGGCC
ATCGTGGACCTGCTGTTCAAGACCAACCGGAAAGTGACCGTGAAGCAGCTGAAAGAGGACTACTTCAAGA
AAATCGAGTGCTTCGACTCCGTGGAAATCTCCGGCGTGGAAGATCGGTTCAACGCCTCCCTGGGCACATA
CCACGATCTGCTGAAAATTATCAAGGACAAGGACTTCCTGGACAATGAGGAAAACGAGGACATTCTGGAA
GATATCGTGCTGACCCTGACACTGTTTGAGGACAGAGAGATGATCGAGGAACGGCTGAAAACCTATGCCC
ACCTGTTCGACGACAAAGTGATGAAGCAGCTGAAGCGGCGGAGATACACCGGCTGGGGCAGGCTGAGCCG
GAAGCTGATCAACGGCATCCGGGACAAGCAGTCCGGCAAGACAATCCTGGATTTCCTGAAGTCCGACGGC
TTCGCCAACAGAAACTTCATGCAGCTGATCCACGACGACAGCCTGACCTTTAAAGAGGACATCCAGAAAG
CCCAGGTGTCCGGCCAGGGCGATAGCCTGCACGAGCACATTGCCAATCTGGCCGGCAGCCCCGCCATTAA
GAAGGGCATCCTGCAGACAGTGAAGGTGGTGGACGAGCTCGTGAAAGTGATGGGCCGGCACAAGCCCGAG
AACATCGTGATCGAAATGGCCAGAGAGAACCAGACCACCCAGAAGGGACAGAAGAACAGCCGCGAGAGAA
TGAAGCGGATCGAAGAGGGCATCAAAGAGCTGGGCAGCCAGATCCTGAAAGAACACCCCGTGGAAAACAC
CCAGCTGCAGAACGAGAAGCTGTACCTGTACTACCTGCAGAATGGGCGGGATATGTACGTGGACCAGGAA
CTGGACATCAACCGGCTGTCCGACTACGATGTGGACCATATCGTGCCTCAGAGCTTTCTGAAGGACGACT
CCATCGACAACAAGGTGCTGACCAGAAGCGACAAGAACCGGGGCAAGAGCGACAACGTGCCCTCCGAAGA
GGTCGTGAAGAAGATGAAGAACTACTGGCGGCAGCTGCTGAACGCCAAGCTGATTACCCAGAGAAAGTTC
GACAATCTGACCAAGGCCGAGAGAGGCGGCCTGAGCGAACTGGATAAGGCCGGCTTCATCAAGAGACAGC
TGGTGGAAACCCGGCAGATCACAAAGCACGTGGCACAGATCCTGGACTCCCGGATGAACACTAAGTACGA
CGAGAATGACAAGCTGATCCGGGAAGTGAAAGTGATCACCCTGAAGTCCAAGCTGGTGTCCGATTTCCGG
AAGGATTTCCAGTTTTACAAAGTGCGCGAGATCAACAACTACCACCACGCCCACGACGCCTACCTGAACG
CCGTCGTGGGAACCGCCCTGATCAAAAAGTACCCTAAGCTGGAAAGCGAGTTCGTGTACGGCGACTACAA
GGTGTACGACGTGCGGAAGATGATCGCCAAGAGCGAGCAGGAAATCGGCAAGGCTACCGCCAAGTACTTC
TTCTACAGCAACATCATGAACTTTTTCAAGACCGAGATTACCCTGGCCAACGGCGAGATCCGGAAGCGGC
CTCTGATCGAGACAAACGGCGAAACCGGGGAGATCGTGTGGGATAAGGGCCGGGATTTTGCCACCGTGCG
GAAAGTGCTGAGCATGCCCCAAGTGAATATCGTGAAAAAGACCGAGGTGCAGACAGGCGGCTTCAGCAAA
GAGTCTATCCTGCCCAAGAGGAACAGCGATAAGCTGATCGCCAGAAAGAAGGACTGGGACCCTAAGAAGT
ACGGCGGCTTCGACAGCCCCACCGTGGCCTATTCTGTGCTGGTGGTGGCCAAAGTGGAAAAGGGCAAGTC
CAAGAAACTGAAGAGTGTGAAAGAGCTGCTGGGGATCACCATCATGGAAAGAAGCAGCTTCGAGAAGAAT
CCCATCGACTTTCTGGAAGCCAAGGGCTACAAAGAAGTGAAAAAGGACCTGATCATCAAGCTGCCTAAGT
ACTCCCTGTTCGAGCTGGAAAACGGCCGGAAGAGAATGCTGGCCTCTGCCGGCGAACTGCAGAAGGGAAA
CGAACTGGCCCTGCCCTCCAAATATGTGAACTTCCTGTACCTGGCCAGCCACTATGAGAAGCTGAAGGGC
TCCCCCGAGGATAATGAGCAGAAACAGCTGTTTGTGGAACAGCACAAGCACTACCTGGACGAGATCATCG
AGCAGATCAGCGAGTTCTCCAAGAGAGTGATCCTGGCCGACGCTAATCTGGACAAAGTGCTGTCCGCCTA
CAACAAGCACCGGGATAAGCCCATCAGAGAGCAGGCCGAGAATATCATCCACCTGTTTACCCTGACCAAT
CTGGGAGCCCCTGCCGCCTTCAAGTACTTTGACACCACCATCGACCGGAAGAGGTACACCAGCACCAAAG
AGGTGCTGGACGCCACCCTGATCCACCAGAGCATCACCGGCCTGTACGAGACACGGATCGACCTGTCTCA
GCTGGGAGGCGACAAAAGGCCGGCGGCCACGAAAAAGGCCGGCCAGGCAAAAAAGAAAAAGGAATTCGGC
AGTGGAGAGGGCAGAGGAAGTCTGCTAACATGCGGTGACGTCGAGGAGAATCCTGGCCCAATGACCGAGT
ACAAGCCCACGGTGCGCCTCGCCACCCGCGACGACGTCCCCAGGGCCGTACGCACCCTCGCCGCCGCGTT
CGCCGACTACCCCGCCACGCGCCACACCGTCGATCCGGACCGCCACATCGAGCGGGTCACCGAGCTGCAA
GAACTCTTCCTCACGCGCGTCGGGCTCGACATCGGCAAGGTGTGGGTCGCGGACGACGGCGCCGCGGTGG
CGGTCTGGACCACGCCGGAGAGCGTCGAAGCGGGGGCGGTGTTCGCCGAGATCGGCCCGCGCATGGCCGA
GTTGAGCGGTTCCCGGCTGGCCGCGCAGCAACAGATGGAAGGCCTCCTGGCGCCGCACCGGCCCAAGGAG
CCCGCGTGGTTCCTGGCCACCGTCGGCGTCTCGCCCGACCACCAGGGCAAGGGTCTGGGCAGCGCCGTCG
TGCTCCCCGGAGTGGAGGCGGCCGAGCGCGCCGGGGTGCCCGCCTTCCTGGAGACCTCCGCGCCCCACAA
CCTCCCCTTCTACGAGCGGCTCGGCTTCACCGTCACCGCCGACGTCGAGGTGCCCGAAGGACCGCGCACC
TGGTGCATGACCCGCAAGCCCGGTGCCTGAGAATTCTAACTAGAGCTCGCTGATCAGCCTCGACTGTGCC
TTCTAGTTGCCAGCCATCTGTTGTTTGCCCCTCCCCCGTGCCTTCCTTGACCCTGGAAGGTGCCACTCCC
ACTGTCCTTTCCTAATAAAATGAGGAAATTGCATCGCATTGTCTGAGTAGGTGTCATTCTATTCTGGGGG
GTGGGGTGGGGCAGGACAGCAAGGGGGAGGATTGGGAAGAGAATAGCAGGCATGCTGGGGAGCGGCCGCA
GGAACCCCTAGTGATGGAGTTGGCCACTCCCTCTCTGCGCGCTCGCTCGCTCACTGAGGCCGGGCGACCA
AAGGTCGCCCGACGCCCGGGCTTTGCCCGGGCGGCCTCAGTGAGCGAGCGAGCGCGCAGCTGCCTGCAGG
GGCGCCTGATGCGGTATTTTCTCCTTACGCATCTGTGCGGTATTTCACACCGCATA
[95 nt withheld, positions 6637-6731]
T
[46 nt withheld, positions 6733-6778]
C
[141 nt withheld, positions 6780-6920]
CCTTTGACGTTGGAGTCCACGTTCTTT
[37 nt withheld, positions 6948-6984]
ACTCTATCTCGGGCTATTCTTTTGATTTATAAGGGATTTTGCCGATTTCGGTCTATTGGTTAAAAAATGA
GCTGATTTAACAAAAATTTAACGCGAATTTTAACAAAATATTAACGTTTACAATTTTATGGTGCACTCTC
AGTACAATCTGCTCTGATGCCGCATAGTTAAGCCAGCCCCGACACCCGCCAACACCCGCTGACGCGCCCT
GACGGGCTTGTCTGCTCCCGGCATCCGCTTACAGACAAGCTGTGACCGTCTCCGGGAGCTGCATGTGTCA
GAGGTTTTCACCGTCATCACCGAAACGCGCGAGACGAAAGGGCCTCGTGATACGCCTATTTTTATAGGTT
AATGTCATGATAATAATGGTTTCTTAGACGTCAGGTGGCACTTTTCGGGGAAATGTGCGCGGAACCCCTA
TTTGTTTATTTTTCTAAATACATTCAAATATGTATCCGCTCATGAGACAATAACCCTGATAAATGCTTCA
ATAATATTGAAAAAGGAAGAGTATGAGTATTCAACATTTCCGTGTCGCCCTTATTCCCTTTTTTGCGGCA
TTTTGCCTTCCTGTTTTTGCTCACCCAGAAACGCTGGTGAAAGTAAAAGATGCTGAAGATCAGTTGGGTG
CACGAGTGGGTTACATCGAACTGGATCTCAACAGCGGTAAGATCCTTGAGAGTTTTCGCCCCGAAGAACG
TTTTCCAATGATGAGCACTTTTAAAGTTCTGCTATGTGGCGCGGTATTATCCCGTATTGACGCCGGGCAA
GAGCAACTCGGTCGCCGCATACACTATTCTCAGAATGACTTGGTTGAGTACTCACCAGTCACAGAAAAGC
ATCTTACGGATGGCATGACAGTAAGAGAATTATGCAGTGCTGCCATAACCATGAGTGATAACACTGCGGC
CAACTTACTTCTGACAACGATCGGAGGACCGAAGGAGCTAACCGCTTTTTTGCACAACATGGGGGATCAT
GTAACTCGCCTTGATCGTTGGGAACCGGAGCTGAATGAAGCCATACCAAACGACGAGCGTGACACCACGA
TGCCTGTAGCAATGGCAACAACGTTGCGCAAACTATTAACTGGCGAACTACTTACTCTAGCTTCCCGGCA
ACAATTAATAGACTGGATGGAGGCGGATAAAGTTGCAGGACCACTTCTGCGCTCGGCCCTTCCGGCTGGC
TGGTTTATTGCTGATAAATCTGGAGCCGGTGAGCGTGGAAGCCGCGGTATCATTGCAGCACTGGGGCCAG
ATGGTAAGCCCTCCCGTATCGTAGTTATCTACACGACGGGGAGTCAGGCAACTATGGATGAACGAAATAG
ACAGATCGCTGAGATAGGTGCCTCACTGATTAAGCATTGGTAACTGTCAGACCAAGTTTACTCATATATA
CTTTAGATTGATTTAAAACTTCATTTTTAATTTAAAAGGATCTAGGTGAAGATCCTTTTTGATAATCTCA
TGACCAAAATCCCTTAACGTGAGTTTTCGTTCCACTGAGCGTCAGACCCCGTAGAAAAGATCAAAGGATC
TTCTTGAGATCCTTTTTTTCTGCGCGTAATCTGCTGCTTGCAAACAAAAAAACCACCGCTACCAGCGGTG
GTTTGTTTGCCGGATCAAGAGCTACCAACTCTTTTTCCGAAGGTAACTGGCTTCAGCAGAGCGCAGATAC
CAAATACTGTTCTTCTAGTGTAGCCGTAGTTAGGCCACCACTTCAAGAACTCTGTAGCACCGCCTACATA
CCTCGCTCTGCTAATCCTGTTACCAGTGGCTGCTGCCAGTGGCGATAAGTCGTGTCTTACCGGGTTGGAC
TCAAGACGATAGTTACCGGATAAGGCGCAGCGGTCGGGCTGAACGGGGGGTTCGTGCACACAGCCCAGCT
TGGAGCGAACGACCTACACCGAACTGAGATACCTACAGCGTGAGCTATGAGAAAGCGCCACGCTTCCCGA
AGGGAGAAAGGCGGACAGGTATCCGGTAAGCGGCAGGGTCGGAACAGGAGAGCGCACGAGGGAGCTTCCA
GGGGGAAACGCCTGGTATCTTTATAGTCCTGTCGGGTTTCGCCACCTCTGACTTGAGCGTCGATTTTTGT
GATGCTCGTCAGGGGGGCGGAGCCTATGGAAAAACGCCAGCAACGCGGCCTTTTTACGGTTCCTGGCCTT
TTGCTGGCCTTTTGCTCACATGT
Features (pLannotate 1.2.2; 19 found; start..end, strand, type, name):
      1..241     +  promoter       U6 promoter: RNA polymerase III promoter for human U6 snRNA
    271..346     +  misc_RNA       gRNA scaffold: guide RNA scaffold for the Streptococcus pyogenes CRISPR/Cas9 system
    353..396     +  misc_RNA       gRNA scaffold (fragment): guide RNA scaffold for the Streptococcus pyogenes CRISPR/Cas9 system
    443..728     +  enhancer       CMV enhancer: human cytomegalovirus immediate early enhancer; contains an 18-bp deletion relative to the standard CMV enhancer
    730..1007    +  promoter       chicken β-actin promoter: No description available
   1008..1235    +  intron         hybrid intron: hybrid between chicken β-actin (CBA) and minute virus of mice (MMV) introns (Gray et al., 2011)
   1373..2974    +  CDS            Cas9(N): N-terminal portion of Streptococcus pyogenes Cas9 (Zetsche et al., 2015)
   2975..5473    +  CDS            Cas9(C): C-terminal portion of Streptococcus pyogenes Cas9 (Zetsche et al., 2015)
   5474..5521    +  CDS            nucleoplasmin NLS: bipartite nuclear localization signal from nucleoplasmin
   5591..6190    +  CDS            PuroR (fragment): puromycin N-acetyltransferase; pac from Streptomyces; confers resistance to puromycin
   6224..6335    +  polyA_signal   bGH poly(A) signal: bovine growth hormone polyadenylation signal
   6440..6580    +  repeat_region  AAV2 ITR: inverted terminal repeat of adeno-associated virus serotype 2 inverted
   6585..6636    -  misc_feature   bom (fragment): basis of mobility region from pBR322
   6655..7110    +  rep_origin     f1 ori (sequence partly withheld): f1 bacteriophage origin of replication; arrow indicates direction of (+) strand synthesis
   7111..7160    -  misc_feature   bom (fragment): basis of mobility region from pBR322
   7262..7297    -  CDS            rop (fragment): Rop protein, which maintains plasmids at low copy number; rop
   7392..7496    +  promoter       AmpR promoter: bla
   7497..8357    +  CDS            AmpR: β-lactamase; bla; confers resistance to ampicillin, carbenicillin, and related antibiotics
   8528..9116    +  rep_origin     ori: high-copy-number ColE1/pMB1/pBR322/pUC origin of replication
