[The description below was written by a language model from this plasmid's Addgene catalogue record and pLannotate feature annotations shown in this document.]
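Description:
pX459-dErbB2 is an all-in-one CRISPR-Cas9 knockout plasmid built on the pX459 backbone, designed to disrupt the dog (canine) ERBB2 gene in mammalian cells by transient transfection. It is about 9.2 kb and is propagated in E. coli through a high-copy ColE1/pUC-type origin with ampicillin selection (AmpR, β-lactamase). An f1 phage origin is also present, and a single AAV2 inverted terminal repeat is annotated downstream of the expression cassette. With only one ITR annotated, nothing in the record points to use of the plasmid for AAV packaging.

The payload consists of two expression units. A human U6 RNA polymerase III promoter drives a single guide RNA, in which a 20-nt spacer targeting canine ERBB2 sits in the gap between the promoter and the Streptococcus pyogenes gRNA scaffold. A second, partial scaffold annotation follows immediately after. Downstream, a hybrid promoter made of the CMV enhancer, the chicken β-actin promoter and a hybrid intron drives S. pyogenes Cas9. The annotation splits Cas9 into contiguous N- and C-terminal portions, which together make up the full coding sequence, and it is fused at its C-terminus to a nucleoplasmin nuclear localization signal. A puromycin N-acetyltransferase coding sequence lies after Cas9 in the same transcription unit, ahead of a bovine growth hormone polyadenylation signal. The linking element between Cas9 and PuroR is not annotated in the feature table. Puromycin resistance allows transfected cells to be enriched before knockout clones are isolated.

According to the associated publication title, the plasmid belongs to a study that knocked out all ErbB-family genes to examine their roles in proliferation, survival and migration.
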