Addgene plasmid #197355: pX459-dErbB2
Purpose: A knock-out vector for dog ErbB2.
Depositing lab: Michiyuki Matsuda. Depositing organization: Kyoto University, Graduate School of Biostudies. Publication: Knockout of all ErbB-family genes delineates their roles in proliferation, survival, and migration. Matsuda K, Hirayama D, Hino N, Kuno S, Sakaue-Sawano A, Miyawaki A, Matsuda M, Terai K. J Cell Sci. 2023 Jul 31:jcs.261199. doi: 10.1242/jcs.261199. PubMed 37519219.
Backbone
  Vector backbone: pX459
  Backbone manufacturer: https://www.addgene.org/48139/
  Total vector size (bp): 9200
  Vector type: Mammalian Expression, CRISPR
  Selectable markers: Puromycin
Growth in bacteria
  Bacterial resistance: Ampicillin, 100 μg/mL
  Growth temperature: 37°C
  Growth strain: DH5alpha
  Copy number: Unknown
Gene/Insert
  Gene/Insert name: A gRNA targeting the dog ERBB2 gene and the cDNA of CRISPR-Cas9
  gRNA/shRNA sequence: CAGAGGCTACGAATTGTGCG
  Insert size (bp): 6274
Terms and licenses: Academic/Nonprofit Terms; Industry Terms: Not Available to Industry
How to cite: pX459-dErbB2 was a gift from Michiyuki Matsuda (Addgene plasmid # 197355 ; http://n2t.net/addgene:197355 ; RRID:Addgene_197355)
